>Addgene plasmid #116118 | pHAGE-AXL-G736W | addgene full sequence | sequence record 255745 | Addgene NGS Result
TGGAAGGGCTAATTCACTCCCAAAGAAGACAAGATATCCTTGATCTGTGGATCTACCACACACAAGGCTA
CTTCCCTGATTAGCAGAACTACACACCAGGGCCAGGGGTCAGATATCCACTGACCTTTGGATGGTGCTAC
AAGCTAGTACCAGTTGAGCCAGATAAGGTAGAAGAGGCCAATAAAGGAGAGAACACCAGCTTGTTACACC
CTGTGAGCCTGCATGGGATGGATGACCCGGAGAGAGAAGTGTTAGAGTGGAGGTTTGACAGCCGCCTAGC
ATTTCATCACGTGGCCCGAGAGCTGCATCCGGAGTACTTCAAGAACTGCTGATATCGAGCTTGCTACAAG
GGACTTTCCGCTGGGGACTTTCCAGGGAGGCGTGGCCTGGGCGGGACTGGGGAGTGGCGAGCCCTCAGAT
CCTGCATATAAGCAGCTGCTTTTTGCCTGTACTGGGTCTCTCTGGTTAGACCAGATCTGAGCCTGGGAGC
TCTCTGGCTAACTAGGGAACCCACTGCTTAAGCCTCAATAAAGCTTGCCTTGAGTGCTTCAAGTAGTGTG
TGCCCGTCTGTTGTGTGACTCTGGTAACTAGAGATCCCTCAGACCCTTTTAGTCAGTGTGGAAAATCTCT
AGCAGTGGCGCCCGAACAGGGACTTGAAAGCGAAAGGGAAACCAGAGGAGCTCTCTCGACGCAGGACTCG
GCTTGCTGAAGCGCGCACGGCAAGAGGCGAGGGGCGGCGACTGGTGAGTACGCCAAAAATTTTGACTAGC
GGAGGCTAGAAGGAGAGAGATGGGTGCGAGAGCGTCAGTATTAAGCGGGGGAGAATTAGATCGCGATGGG
AAAAAATTCGGTTAAGGCCAGGGGGAAAGAAAAAATATAAATTAAAACATATAGTATGGGCAAGCAGGGA
GCTAGAACGATTCGCAGTTAATCCTGGCCTGTTAGAAACATCAGAAGGCTGTAGACAAATACTGGGACAG
CTACAACCATCCCTTCAGACAGGATCAGAAGAACTTAGATCATTATATAATACAGTAGCAACCCTCTATT
GTGTGCATCAAAGGATAGAGATAAAAGACACCAAGGAAGCTTTAGACAAGATAGAGGAAGAGCAAAACAA
AAGTAAGACCACCGCACAGCAAGCGGCCGGCCGCTGATCTTCAGACCTGGAGGAGGAGATATGAGGGACA
ATTGGAGAAGTGAATTATATAAATATAAAGTAGTAAAAATTGAACCATTAGGAGTAGCACCCACCAAGGC
AAAGAGAAGAGTGGTGCAGAGAGAAAAAAGAGCAGTGGGAATAGGAGCTTTGTTCCTTGGGTTCTTGGGA
GCAGCAGGAAGCACTATGGGCGCAGCGTCAATGACGCTGACGGTACAGGCCAGACAATTATTGTCTGGTA
TAGTGCAGCAGCAGAACAATTTGCTGAGGGCTATTGAGGCGCAACAGCATCTGTTGCAACTCACAGTCTG
GGGCATCAAGCAGCTCCAGGCAAGAATCCTGGCTGTGGAAAGATACCTAAAGGATCAACAGCTCCTGGGG
ATTTGGGGTTGCTCTGGAAAACTCATTTGCACCACTGCTGTGCCTTGGAATGCTAGTTGGAGTAATAAAT
CTCTGGAACAGATTTGGAATCACACGACCTGGATGGAGTGGGACAGAGAAATTAACAATTACACAAGCTT
AATACACTCCTTAATTGAAGAATCGCAAAACCAGCAAGAAAAGAATGAACAAGAATTATTGGAATTAGAT
AAATGGGCAAGTTTGTGGAATTGGTTTAACATAACAAATTGGCTGTGGTATATAAAATTATTCATAATGA
TAGTAGGAGGCTTGGTAGGTTTAAGAATAGTTTTTGCTGTACTTTCTATAGTGAATAGAGTTAGGCAGGG
ATATTCACCATTATCGTTTCAGACCCACCTCCCAACCCCGAGGGGACCCGACAGGCCCGAAGGAATAGAA
GAAGAAGGTGGAGAGAGAGACAGAGACAGATCCATTCGATTAGTGAACGGATCTCGACGGTATCGCCGAA
TTCACAAATGGCAGTATTCATCCACAATTTTAAAAGAAAAGGGGGGATTGGGGGGTACAGTGCAGGGGAA
AGAATAGTAGACATAATAGCAACAGACATACAAACTAAAGAATTACAAAAACAAATTACAAAAATTCAAA
ATTTTCGGGTTTATTACAGGGACAGCAGAGATCCAGTTTGGACTAGTCGTGAGGCTCCGGTGCCCGTCAG
TGGGCAGAGCGCACATCGCCCACAGTCCCCGAGAAGTTGGGGGGAGGGGTCGGCAATTGAACCGGTGCCT
AGAGAAGGTGGCGCGGGGTAAACTGGGAAAGTGATGTCGTGTACTGGCTCCGCCTTTTTCCCGAGGGTGG
GGGAGAACCGTATATAAGTGCAGTAGTCGCCGTGAACGTTCTTTTTCGCAACGGGTTTGCCGCCAGAACA
CAGGTAAGTGCCGTGTGTGGTTCCCGCGGGCCTGGCCTCTTTACGGGTTATGGCCCTTGCGTGCCTTGAA
TTACTTCCACCTGGCTGCAGTACGTGATTCTTGATCCCGAGCTTCGGGTTGGAAGTGGGTGGGAGAGTTC
GAGGCCTTGCGCTTAAGGAGCCCCTTCGCCTCGTGCTTGAGTTGAGGCCTGGCCTGGGCGCTGGGGCCGC
CGCGTGCGAATCTGGTGGCACCTTCGCGCCTGTCTCGCTGCTTTCGATAAGTCTCTAGCCATTTAAAATT
TTTGATGACCTGCTGCGACGCTTTTTTTCTGGCAAGATAGTCTTGTAAATGCGGGCCAAGATCTGCACAC
TGGTATTTCGGTTTTTGGGGCCGCGGGCGGCGACGGGGCCCGTGCGTCCCAGCGCACATGTTCGGCGAGG
CGGGGCCTGCGAGCGCGGCCACCGAGAATCGGACGGGGGTAGTCTCAAGCTGGCCGGCCTGCTCTGGTGC
CTGGCCTCGCGCCGCCGTGTATCGCCCCGCCCTGGGCGGCAAGGCTGGCCCGGTCGGCACCAGTTGCGTG
AGCGGAAAGATGGCCGCTTCCCGGCCCTGCTGCAGGGAGCTCAAAATGGAGGACGCGGCGCTCGGGAGAG
CGGGCGGGTGAGTCACCCACACAAAGGAAAAGGGCCTTTCCGTCCTCAGCCGTCGCTTCATGTGACTCCA
CGGAGTACCGGGCGCCGTCCAGGCACCTCGATTAGTTCTCGAGCTTTTGGAGTACGTCGTCTTTAGGTTG
GGGGGAGGGGTTTTATGCGATGGAGTTTCCCCACACTGAGTGGGTGGAGACTGAAGTTAGGCCAGCTTGG
CACTTGATGTAATTCTCCTTGGAATTTGCCCTTTTTGAGTTTGGATCTTGGTTCATTCTCAAGCCTCAGA
CAGTGGTTCAAAGTTTTTTTCTTCCATTTCAGGTGTCGTGAAGCGGCCCTGCAGATATCAACAAGTTTGT
ACAAAAAAGCAGGCACCATGGCGTGGCGGTGCCCCAGGATGGGCAGGGTCCCGCTGGCCTGGTGCTTGGC
GCTGTGCGGCTGGGCGTGCATGGCCCCCAGGGGCACGCAGGCTGAAGAAAGTCCCTTCGTGGGCAACCCA
GGGAATATCACAGGTGCCCGGGGACTCACGGGCACCCTTCGGTGTCAGCTCCAGGTTCAGGGAGAGCCCC
CCGAGGTACATTGGCTTCGGGATGGACAGATCCTGGAGCTCGCGGACAGCACCCAGACCCAGGTGCCCCT
GGGTGAGGATGAACAGGATGACTGGATAGTGGTCAGCCAGCTCAGAATCACCTCCCTGCAGCTTTCCGAC
ACGGGACAGTACCAGTGTTTGGTGTTTCTGGGACATCAGACCTTCGTGTCCCAGCCTGGCTATGTTGGGC
TGGAGGGCTTGCCTTACTTCCTGGAGGAGCCCGAAGACAGGACTGTGGCCGCCAACACCCCCTTCAACCT
GAGCTGCCAAGCTCAGGGACCCCCAGAGCCCGTGGACCTACTCTGGCTCCAGGATGCTGTCCCCCTGGCC
ACGGCTCCAGGTCACGGCCCCCAGCGCAGCCTGCATGTTCCAGGGCTGAACAAGACATCCTCTTTCTCCT
GCGAAGCCCATAACGCCAAGGGGGTCACCACATCCCGCACAGCCACCATCACAGTGCTCCCCCAGCAGCC
CCGTAACCTCCACCTGGTCTCCCGCCAACCCACGGAGCTGGAGGTGGCTTGGACTCCAGGCCTGAGCGGC
ATCTACCCCCTGACCCACTGCACCCTGCAGGCTGTGCTGTCAGACGATGGGATGGGCATCCAGGCGGGAG
AACCAGACCCCCCAGAGGAGCCCCTCACCTCGCAAGCATCCGTGCCCCCCCATCAGCTTCGGCTAGGCAG
CCTCCATCCTCACACCCCTTATCACATCCGCGTGGCATGCACCAGCAGCCAGGGCCCCTCATCCTGGACC
CACTGGCTTCCTGTGGAGACGCCGGAGGGAGTGCCCCTGGGCCCCCCTGAGAACATTAGTGCTACGCGGA
ATGGGAGCCAGGCCTTCGTGCATTGGCAAGAGCCCCGGGCGCCCCTGCAGGGTACCCTGTTAGGGTACCG
GCTGGCGTATCAAGGCCAGGACACCCCAGAGGTGCTAATGGACATAGGGCTAAGGCAAGAGGTGACCCTG
GAGCTGCAGGGGGACGGGTCTGTGTCCAATCTGACAGTGTGTGTGGCAGCCTACACTGCTGCTGGGGATG
GACCCTGGAGCCTCCCAGTACCCCTGGAGGCCTGGCGCCCAGGGCAAGCACAGCCAGTCCACCAGCTGGT
GAAGGAACCTTCAACTCCTGCCTTCTCGTGGCCCTGGTGGTATGTACTGCTAGGAGCAGTCGTGGCCGCT
GCCTGTGTCCTCATCTTGGCTCTCTTCCTTGTCCACCGGCGAAAGAAGGAGACCCGTTATGGAGAAGTGT
TTGAACCAACAGTGGAAAGAGGTGAACTGGTAGTCAGGTACCGCGTGCGCAAGTCCTACAGTCGTCGGAC
CACTGAAGCTACCTTGAACAGCTTGGGCATCAGTGAAGAGCTGAAGGAGAAGCTGCGGGATGTGATGGTG
GACCGGCACAAGGTGGCCCTGGGGAAGACTCTGGGAGAGGGAGAGTTTGGAGCTGTGATGGAAGGCCAGC
TCAACCAGGACGACTCCATCCTCAAGGTGGCTGTGAAGACGATGAAGATTGCCATCTGCACGAGGTCAGA
GCTGGAGGATTTCCTGAGTGAAGCGGTCTGCATGAAGGAATTTGACCATCCCAACGTCATGAGGCTCATC
GGTGTCTGTTTCCAGGGTTCTGAACGAGAGAGCTTCCCAGCACCTGTGGTCATCTTACCTTTCATGAAAC
ATGGAGACCTACACAGCTTCCTCCTCTATTCCCGGCTCGGGGACCAGCCAGTGTACCTGCCCACTCAGAT
GCTAGTGAAGTTCATGGCAGACATCGCCAGTGGCATGGAGTATCTGAGTACCAAGAGATTCATACACCGG
GACCTGGCGGCCAGGAACTGCATGCTGAATGAGAACATGTCCGTGTGTGTGGCGGACTTCGGGCTCTCCA
AGAAGATCTACAATGGGGACTACTACCGCCAGGGACGTATCGCCAAGATGCCAGTCAAGTGGATTGCCAT
TGAGAGTCTAGCTGACCGTGTCTACACCAGCAAGAGCGATGTGTGGTCCTTCTGGGTGACAATGTGGGAG
ATTGCCACAAGAGGCCAAACCCCATATCCGGGCGTGGAGAACAGCGAGATTTATGACTATCTGCGCCGGG
GAAATCGCCTGAAGCAGCCTGCGGACTGTCTGGATGGACTGTATGCCTTGATGTCGCGGTGCTGGGAGCT
AAATCCCCAGGACCGGCCAAGTTTTACAGAGCTGCGGGAAGATTTGGAGAACACACTGAAGGCCTTGCCT
CCTGCCCAGGAGCCTGACGAAATCCTCTATGTCAACATGGATGAGGGTGGAGGTTATCCTGAACCCCCTG
GAGCTGCAGGAGGAGCTGACCCCCCAACCCAGCCAGACCCTAAGGATTCCTGTAGCTGCCTCACTGCGGC
TGAGGTCCATCCTGCTGGACGCTATGTCCTCTGCCCTTCCACAACCCCTAGCCCCGCTCAGCCTGCTGAT
AGGGGCTCCCCAGCAGCCCCAGGGCAGGAGGATGGTGCCTAGAACCCAGCTTTCTTGTACAAAGTGGTTG
ATATCCAGCACAGTGGCGGCCGCTCGAGTCTAGAGGGCCCGCGGTTCGAAGGTAAGCCTATCCCTAACCC
TCTCCTCGGTCTCGATTCTACGCGTACCGGTTAGTAATGAGATCCCTCCCCCCCCCCTAACGTTACTGGC
CGAAGCCGCTTGGAATAAGGCCGGTGTGCGTTTGTCTATATGTTATTTTCCACCATATTGCCGTCTTTTG
GCAATGTGAGGGCCCGGAAACCTGGCCCTGTCTTCTTGACGAGCATTCCTAGGGGTCTTTCCCCTCTCGC
CAAAGGAATGCAAGGTCTGTTGAATGTCGTGAAGGAAGCAGTTCCTCTGGAAGCTTCTTGAAGACAAACA
ACGTCTGTAGCGACCCTTTGCAGGCAGCGGAACCCCCCACCTGGCGACAGGTGCCTCTGCGGCCAAAAGC
CACGTGTATAAGATACACCTGCAAAGGCGGCACAACCCCAGTGCCACGTTGTGAGTTGGATAGTTGTGGA
AAGAGTCAAATGGCTCTCCTCAAGCGTATTCAACAAGGGGCTGAAGGATGCCCAGAAGGTACCCCATTGT
ATGGGATCTGATCTGGGGCCTCGGTGCACATGCTTTACATGTGTTTAGTCGAGGTTAAAAAAACGTCTAG
GCCCCCCGAACCACGGGGACGTGGTTTTCCTTTGAAAAACACGATGATAATATGGCCACACATATGGTGA
GCAAGGGCGAGGAGCTGTTCACCGGGGTGGTGCCCATCCTGGTCGAGCTGGACGGCGACGTAAACGGCCA
CAAGTTCAGCGTGTCCGGCGAGGGCGAGGGCGATGCCACCTACGGCAAGCTGACCCTGAAGTTCATCTGC
ACCACCGGCAAGCTGCCCGTGCCCTGGCCCACCCTCGTGACCACCCTGACCTACGGCGTGCAGTGCTTCA
GCCGCTACCCCGACCACATGAAGCAGCACGACTTCTTCAAGTCCGCCATGCCCGAAGGCTACGTCCAGGA
GCGCACCATCTTCTTCAAGGACGACGGCAACTACAAGACCCGCGCCGAGGTGAAGTTCGAGGGCGACACC
CTGGTGAACCGCATCGAGCTGAAGGGCATCGACTTCAAGGAGGACGGCAACATCCTGGGGCACAAGCTGG
AGTACAACTACAACAGCCACAACGTCTATATCATGGCCGACAAGCAGAAGAACGGCATCAAGGTGAACTT
CAAGATCCGCCACAACATCGAGGACGGCAGCGTGCAGCTCGCCGACCACTACCAGCAGAACACCCCCATC
GGCGACGGCCCCGTGCTGCTGCCCGACAACCACTACCTGAGCACCCAGTCCGCCCTGAGCAAAGACCCCA
ACGAGAAGCGCGATCACATGGTCCTGCTGGAGTTCGTGACCGCCGCCGGGATCACTCTCGGCATGGACGA
GCTGTACAAGTAAATCGATAGATCCTAATCAACCTCTGGATTACAAAATTTGTGAAAGATTGACTGGTAT
TCTTAACTATGTTGCTCCTTTTACGCTATGTGGATACGCTGCTTTAATGCCTTTGTATCATGCTATTGCT
TCCCGTATGGCTTTCATTTTCTCCTCCTTGTATAAATCCTGGTTGCTGTCTCTTTATGAGGAGTTGTGGC
CCGTTGTCAGGCAACGTGGCGTGGTGTGCACTGTGTTTGCTGACGCAACCCCCACTGGTTGGGGCATTGC
CACCACCTGTCAGCTCCTTTCCGGGACTTTCGCTTTCCCCCTCCCTATTGCCACGGCGGAACTCATCGCC
GCCTGCCTTGCCCGCTGCTGGACAGGGGCTCGGCTGTTGGGCACTGACAATTCCGTGGTGTTGTCGGGGA
AATCATCGTCCTTTCCTTGGCTGCTCGCCTGTGTTGCCACCTGGATTCTGCGCGGGACGTCCTTCTGCTA
CGTCCCTTCGGCCCTCAATCCAGCGGACCTTCCTTCCCGCGGCCTGCTGCCGGCTCTGCGGCCTCTTCCG
CGTCTTCGCCTTCGCCCTCAGACGAGTCGGATCTCCCTTTGGGCCGCCTCCCCGCCTGAGATCCTTTAAG
ACCAATGACTTACAAGGCAGCTGTAGATCTTAGCCACTTTTTAAAAGAAAAGGGGGGACTGGAAGGGCTA
ATTCACTCCCAACGAAGACAAGATCTGCTTTTTGCTTGTACTGGGTCTCTCTGGTTAGACCAGATCTGAG
CCTGGGAGCTCTCTGGCTAACTAGGGAACCCACTGCTTAAGCCTCAATAAAGCTTGCCTTGAGTGCTTCA
AGTAGTGTGTGCCCGTCTGTTGTGTGACTCTGGTAACTAGAGATCCCTCAGACCCTTTTAGTCAGTGTGG
AAAATCTCTAGCAGTAGTAGTTCATGTCATCTTATTATTCAGTATTTATAACTTGCAAAGAAATGAATAT
CAGAGAGTGAGAGGCCCGGGTTAATTAAGGAAAGGGCTAGATCATTCTTGAAGACGAAAGGGCCTCGTGA
TACGCCTATTTTTATAGGTTAATGTCATGATAATAATGGTTTCTTAGACGTCAGGTGGCACTTTTCGGGG
AAATGTGCGCGGAACCCCTATTTGTTTATTTTTCTAAATACATTCAAATATGTATCCGCTCATGAGACAA
TAACCCTGATAAATGCTTCAATAATATTGAAAAAGGAAGAGTATGAGTATTCAACATTTCCGTGTCGCCC
TTATTCCCTTTTTTGCGGCATTTTGCCTTCCTGTTTTTGCTCACCCAGAAACGCTGGTGAAAGTAAAAGA
TGCTGAAGATCAGTTGGGTGCACGAGTGGGTTACATCGAACTGGATCTCAACAGCGGTAAGATCCTTGAG
AGTTTTCGCCCCGAAGAACGTTTTCCAATGATGAGCACTTTTAAAGTTCTGCTATGTGGCGCGGTATTAT
CCCGTGTTGACGCCGGGCAAGAGCAACTCGGTCGCCGCATACACTATTCTCAGAATGACTTGGTTGAGTA
CTCACCAGTCACAGAAAAGCATCTTACGGATGGCATGACAGTAAGAGAATTATGCAGTGCTGCCATAACC
ATGAGTGATAACACTGCGGCCAACTTACTTCTGACAACGATCGGAGGACCGAAGGAGCTAACCGCTTTTT
TGCACAACATGGGGGATCATGTAACTCGCCTTGATCGTTGGGAACCGGAGCTGAATGAAGCCATACCAAA
CGACGAGCGTGACACCACGATGCCTGTAGCAATGGCAACAACGTTGCGCAAACTATTAACTGGCGAACTA
CTTACTCTAGCTTCCCGGCAACAATTAATAGACTGGATGGAGGCGGATAAAGTTGCAGGACCACTTCTGC
GCTCGGCCCTTCCGGCTGGCTGGTTTATTGCTGATAAATCTGGAGCCGGTGAGCGTGGGTCTCGCGGTAT
CATTGCAGCACTGGGGCCAGATGGTAAGCCCTCCCGTATCGTAGTTATCTACACGACGGGGAGTCAGGCA
ACTATGGATGAACGAAATAGACAGATCGCTGAGATAGGTGCCTCACTGATTAAGCATTGGTAACTGTCAG
ACCAAGTTTACTCATATATACTTTAGATTGATTTAAAACTTCATTTTTAATTTAAAAGGATCTAGGTGAA
GATCCTTTTTGATAATCTCATGACCAAAATCCCTTAACGTGAGTTTTCGTTCCACTGAGCGTCAGACCCC
GTAGAAAAGATCAAAGGATCTTCTTGAGATCCTTTTTTTCTGCGCGTAATCTGCTGCTTGCAAACAAAAA
AACCACCGCTACCAGCGGTGGTTTGTTTGCCGGATCAAGAGCTACCAACTCTTTTTCCGAAGGTAACTGG
CTTCAGCAGAGCGCAGATACCAAATACTGTTCTTCTAGTGTAGCCGTAGTTAGGCCACCACTTCAAGAAC
TCTGTAGCACCGCCTACATACCTCGCTCTGCTAATCCTGTTACCAGTGGCTGCTGCCAGTGGCGATAAGT
CGTGTCTTACCGGGTTGGACTCAAGACGATAGTTACCGGATAAGGCGCAGCGGTCGGGCTGAACGGGGGG
TTCGTGCACACAGCCCAGCTTGGAGCGAACGACCTACACCGAACTGAGATACCTACAGCGTGAGCTATGA
GAAAGCGCCACGCTTCCCGAAGGGAGAAAGGCGGACAGGTATCCGGTAAGCGGCAGGGTCGGAACAGGAG
AGCGCACGAGGGAGCTTCCAGGGGGAAACGCCTGGTATCTTTATAGTCCTGTCGGGTTTCGCCACCTCTG
ACTTGAGCGTCGATTTTTGTGATGCTCGTCAGGGGGGCGGAGCCTATGGAAAAACGCCAGCAACGCGGCC
TTTTTACGGTTCCTGGCCTTTTGCTGGCCTTTTGCTCACATGTTCTTTCCTGCGTTATCCCCTGATTCTG
TGGATAACCGTATTACCGCCTTTGAGTGAGCTGATACCGCTCGCCGCAGCCGAACGACCGAGCGCAGCGA
GTCAGTGAGCGAGGAAGCGGAAGAGCGCCCAATACGCAAACCGCCTCTCCCCGCGCGTTGGCCGATTCAT
TAATGCAGCAAGCTCATGGCTGACTAATTTTTTTTATTTATGCAGAGGCCGAGGCCGCCTCGGCCTCTGA
GCTATTCCAGAAGTAGTGAGGAGGCTTTTTTGGAGGCCTAGGCTTTTGCAAAAAGCTCCCCGTGGCACGA
CAGGTTTCCCGACTGGAAAGCGGGCAGTGAGCGCAACGCAATTAATGTGAGTTAGCTCACTCATTAGGCA
CCCCAGGCTTTACACTTTATGCTTCCGGCTCGTATGTTGTGTGGAATTGTGAGCGGATAACAATTTCACA
CAGGAAACAGCTATGACATGATTACGAATTTCACAAATAAAGCATTTTTTTCACTGCATTCTAGTTGTGG
TTTGTCCAAACTCATCAATGTATCTTATCATGTCTGGATCAACTGGATAACTCAAGCTAACCAAAATCAT
CCCAAACTTCCCACCCCATACCCTATTACCACTGCCAATTACCTGTGGTTTCATTTACTCTAAACCTGTG
ATTCCTCTGAATTATTTTCATTTTAAAGAAATTGTATTTGTTAAATATGTACTACAAACTTAGTAGT
Features (pLannotate 1.2.2; 27 found; start..end, strand, type, name):
    377..634     +  LTR            5' LTR (truncated): truncated 5' long terminal repeat (LTR) from HIV-1
    681..806     +  misc_feature   HIV-1 Ψ: packaging signal of human immunodeficiency virus type 1
    790..1128    +  CDS            HIV-1 gag (fragment): gag protein from human immunodeficiency virus 1; gag
   1303..1536    +  misc_feature   RRE: The Rev response element (RRE) of HIV-1 allows for Rev-dependent mRNA export from the nucleus to the cytoplasm.
   1913..2013    +  CDS            Rev (fragment): human immunodeficiency virus 1 (HIV-1) Rev protein; rev; enhances nuclear export of unspliced and incompletely spliced viral mRNAs
   2058..2175    +  misc_feature   cPPT/CTS: central polypurine tract and central termination sequence of HIV-1
   2223..3401    +  promoter       EF-1α promoter: strong constitutive promoter for human elongation factor EF-1α
   3422..3442    +  protein_bind   attB1: mutant version of attB; core recombination site for the Gateway® BP reaction BP Clonase™
   3448..6129    +  CDS            AXL: UFO_HUMAN - Also known as UFO. Experimental evidence at protein level: Swiss-Prot protein existence level 1. (Microbial infection) Acts as a receptor for Ebolavirus, possibly through GAS6 binding to phosphatidyl-serine at the surface of virion envelope. From Homo sapiens (Human).
   6134..6158    -  protein_bind   attB2: mutant version of attB; recombination site for the Gateway® BP reaction BP Clonase™
   6211..6252    +  CDS            V5 tag: epitope tag from simian virus 5
   6378..6840    +  misc_feature   IRES: internal ribosome entry site (IRES) of the encephalomyocarditis virus (EMCV)
   6854..7573    +  CDS            EGFP: the original enhanced GFP (Yang et al., 1996) mammalian codon-optimized
   7587..8175    +  misc_feature   WPRE: woodchuck hepatitis virus posttranscriptional regulatory element
   8183..8248    +  CDS            nef (fragment): NEF_HV1Z2 - Experimental evidence at protein level: Swiss-Prot protein existence level 1. Extracellular Nef protein targets CD4(+) T-lymphocytes for apoptosis by interacting with CXCR4 surface receptors. From Human immunodeficiency virus type 1 group M subtype D (isolate Z2/CDC-Z34) (HIV-1).
   8250..8483    +  LTR            3' LTR (ΔU3): self-inactivating 3' long terminal repeat (LTR) from HIV-1
   8688..8792    +  promoter       AmpR promoter: bla
   8793..9653    +  CDS            AmpR: β-lactamase; bla; confers resistance to ampicillin, carbenicillin, and related antibiotics
   9824..10412   +  rep_origin     ori: high-copy-number ColE1/pMB1/pBR322/pUC origin of replication
  10595..10649   +  CDS            lacI (fragment): lac repressor; lacI; The lac repressor binds to the lac operator to inhibit transcription in E. coli. This inhibition can be relieved by adding lactose or isopropyl-β-D-thiogalactopyranoside (IPTG).
  10655..10748   +  rep_origin     SV40 ori (fragment): SV40 origin of replication
  10773..10810   +  CDS            lacI (fragment): lac repressor; lacI; The lac repressor binds to the lac operator to inhibit transcription in E. coli. This inhibition can be relieved by adding lactose or isopropyl-β-D-thiogalactopyranoside (IPTG).
  10823..10844   +  protein_bind   CAP binding site: CAP binding activates transcription in the presence of cAMP. E. coli catabolite activator protein
  10859..10889   +  promoter       lac promoter: promoter for the E. coli lac operon
  10893..10915   +  protein_bind   lac operator (fragment): The lac repressor binds to the lac operator to inhibit transcription in E. coli. This inhibition can be relieved by adding lactose or isopropyl-β-D-thiogalactopyranoside (IPTG). lac repressor encoded by lacI
  10947..11030   +  polyA_signal   SV40 poly(A) signal (fragment): SV40 polyadenylation signal
  11197..329     +  CDS            nef (fragment) (across the origin): NEF_HV1BR - Experimental evidence at protein level: Swiss-Prot protein existence level 1. Extracellular Nef protein targets CD4(+) T-lymphocytes for apoptosis by interacting with CXCR4 surface receptors (PubMed:14990729). From Human immunodeficiency virus type 1 group M subtype B (isolate BRU/LAI) (HIV-1).
