[The description below was written by a language model from this plasmid's Addgene catalogue record and pLannotate feature annotations shown in this document.]
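Description:
pHAGE-AXL-G736W is an HIV-1-based lentiviral expression plasmid of about 11.2 kb built on the pHAGE backbone, carrying the human receptor tyrosine kinase AXL with a G736W substitution. It is maintained in E. coli through a high-copy ColE1/pUC-type origin and an ampicillin resistance (β-lactamase) gene. The recorded host is a recombination-deficient strain, as is usual for LTR-containing vectors. The viral portion contains a truncated 5' LTR, the Ψ packaging signal with an adjoining gag fragment, the Rev response element for Rev-dependent nuclear export of the genomic RNA, and the cPPT/CTS. At the other end is a ΔU3 self-inactivating 3' LTR, which disables LTR promoter activity after integration. Packaging and envelope functions are not encoded and must be supplied in trans. Short lac, SV40 and nef fragments in the table appear to be backbone remnants.

The payload is a bicistronic cassette driven by the constitutive human EF-1α promoter. The AXL open reading frame was introduced by Gateway cloning and is flanked by attB1 and attB2 sites. A V5 epitope tag lies just downstream of attB2, but the record does not state whether the AXL coding sequence reads through into it. An EMCV IRES then directs translation of EGFP from the same transcript, so that transduced cells can be identified or sorted by fluorescence. A WPRE enhances transcript expression. No mammalian drug-selection marker is annotated. The construct is intended for stable lentiviral expression of this AXL variant in mammalian cells and comes from a study that systematically tested the functional effects of somatic cancer mutations.
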