Addgene plasmid #116118: pHAGE-AXL-G736W
Purpose: Lentiviral expression of AXL G736W
Depositing lab: Gordon Mills & Kenneth Scott. Depositing organization: Baylor College of Medicine. Publication: Systematic Functional Annotation of Somatic Mutations in Cancer. Ng PK, Li J, Jeong KJ, Shao S, Chen H, Tsang YH, Sengupta S, Wang Z, Bhavana VH, Tran R, Soewito S, Minussi DC, Moreno D, Kong K, Dogruluk T, Lu H, Gao J, Tokheim C, Zhou DC, Johnson AM, Zeng J, Ip CKM, Ju Z, Wester M, Yu S, Li Y, Vellano CP, Schultz N, Karchin R, Ding L, Lu Y, Cheung LWT, Chen K, Shaw KR, Meric-Bernstam F, Scott KL, Yi S, Sahni N, Liang H, Mills GB. Cancer Cell. 2018 Mar 12;33(3):450-462.e10. doi: 10.1016/j.ccell.2018.01.021. PubMed 29533785.
Backbone
  Vector backbone: pHAGE
  Vector type: Lentiviral
Growth in bacteria
  Bacterial resistance: Ampicillin, 100 μg/mL
  Growth temperature: 37°C
  Growth strain: Stbl3
  Copy number: High Copy
Gene/Insert
  Gene/Insert name: AXL
  Species: H. sapiens (human)
  Mutation: G736W
  Entrez Gene: AXL (a.k.a. ARK, AXL3, JTK11, Tyro7, UFO)
  Cloning method: Gateway Cloning
Terms and licenses: Academic/Nonprofit Terms; Industry Terms: Not Available to Industry
How to cite: pHAGE-AXL-G736W was a gift from Gordon Mills & Kenneth Scott (Addgene plasmid # 116118 ; http://n2t.net/addgene:116118 ; RRID:Addgene_116118)
