>Addgene plasmid #116118 | pHAGE-AXL-G736W | depositor partial sequence | sequence record 218992 | insert
ATGGCGTGGCGGTGCCCCAGGATGGGCAGGGTCCCGCTGGCCTGGTGCTTGGCGCTGTGCGGCTGGGCGT
GCATGGCCCCCAGGGGCACGCAGGCTGAAGAAAGTCCCTTCGTGGGCAACCCAGGGAATATCACAGGTGC
CCGGGGACTCACGGGCACCCTTCGGTGTCAGCTCCAGGTTCAGGGAGAGCCCCCCGAGGTACATTGGCTT
CGGGATGGACAGATCCTGGAGCTCGCGGACAGCACCCAGACCCAGGTGCCCCTGGGTGAGGATGAACAGG
ATGACTGGATAGTGGTCAGCCAGCTCAGAATCACCTCCCTGCAGCTTTCCGACACGGGACAGTACCAGTG
TTTGGTGTTTCTGGGACATCAGACCTTCGTGTCCCAGCCTGGCTATGTTGGGCTGGAGGGCTTGCCTTAC
TTCCTGGAGGAGCCCGAAGACAGGACTGTGGCCGCCAACACCCCCTTCAACCTGAGCTGCCAAGCTCAGG
GACCCCCAGAGCCCGTGGACCTACTCTGGCTCCAGGATGCTGTCCCCCTGGCCACGGCTCCAGGTCACGG
CCCCCAGCGCAGCCTGCATGTTCCAGGGCTGAACAAGACATCCTCTTTCTCCTGCGAAGCCCATAACGCC
AAGGGGGTCACCACATCCCGCACAGCCACCATCACAGTGCTCCCCCAGCAGCCCCGTAACCTCCACCTGG
TCTCCCGCCAACCCACGGAGCTGGAGGTGGCTTGGACTCCAGGCCTGAGCGGCATCTACCCCCTGACCCA
CTGCACCCTGCAGGCTGTGCTGTCAGACGATGGGATGGGCATCCAGGCGGGAGAACCAGACCCCCCAGAG
GAGCCCCTCACCTCGCAAGCATCCGTGCCCCCCCATCAGCTTCGGCTAGGCAGCCTCCATCCTCACACCC
CTTATCACATCCGCGTGGCATGCACCAGCAGCCAGGGCCCCTCATCCTGGACCCACTGGCTTCCTGTGGA
GACGCCGGAGGGAGTGCCCCTGGGCCCCCCTGAGAACATTAGTGCTACGCGGAATGGGAGCCAGGCCTTC
GTGCATTGGCAAGAGCCCCGGGCGCCCCTGCAGGGTACCCTGTTAGGGTACCGGCTGGCGTATCAAGGCC
AGGACACCCCAGAGGTGCTAATGGACATAGGGCTAAGGCAAGAGGTGACCCTGGAGCTGCAGGGGGACGG
GTCTGTGTCCAATCTGACAGTGTGTGTGGCAGCCTACACTGCTGCTGGGGATGGACCCTGGAGCCTCCCA
GTACCCCTGGAGGCCTGGCGCCCAGGGCAAGCACAGCCAGTCCACCAGCTGGTGAAGGAACCTTCAACTC
CTGCCTTCTCGTGGCCCTGGTGGTATGTACTGCTAGGAGCAGTCGTGGCCGCTGCCTGTGTCCTCATCTT
GGCTCTCTTCCTTGTCCACCGGCGAAAGAAGGAGACCCGTTATGGAGAAGTGTTTGAACCAACAGTGGAA
AGAGGTGAACTGGTAGTCAGGTACCGCGTGCGCAAGTCCTACAGTCGTCGGACCACTGAAGCTACCTTGA
ACAGCTTGGGCATCAGTGAAGAGCTGAAGGAGAAGCTGCGGGATGTGATGGTGGACCGGCACAAGGTGGC
CCTGGGGAAGACTCTGGGAGAGGGAGAGTTTGGAGCTGTGATGGAAGGCCAGCTCAACCAGGACGACTCC
ATCCTCAAGGTGGCTGTGAAGACGATGAAGATTGCCATCTGCACGAGGTCAGAGCTGGAGGATTTCCTGA
GTGAAGCGGTCTGCATGAAGGAATTTGACCATCCCAACGTCATGAGGCTCATCGGTGTCTGTTTCCAGGG
TTCTGAACGAGAGAGCTTCCCAGCACCTGTGGTCATCTTACCTTTCATGAAACATGGAGACCTACACAGC
TTCCTCCTCTATTCCCGGCTCGGGGACCAGCCAGTGTACCTGCCCACTCAGATGCTAGTGAAGTTCATGG
CAGACATCGCCAGTGGCATGGAGTATCTGAGTACCAAGAGATTCATACACCGGGACCTGGCGGCCAGGAA
CTGCATGCTGAATGAGAACATGTCCGTGTGTGTGGCGGACTTCGGGCTCTCCAAGAAGATCTACAATGGG
GACTACTACCGCCAGGGACGTATCGCCAAGATGCCAGTCAAGTGGATTGCCATTGAGAGTCTAGCTGACC
GTGTCTACACCAGCAAGAGCGATGTGTGGTCCTTCTGGGTGACAATGTGGGAGATTGCCACAAGAGGCCA
AACCCCATATCCGGGCGTGGAGAACAGCGAGATTTATGACTATCTGCGCCGGGGAAATCGCCTGAAGCAG
CCTGCGGACTGTCTGGATGGACTGTATGCCTTGATGTCGCGGTGCTGGGAGCTAAATCCCCAGGACCGGC
CAAGTTTTACAGAGCTGCGGGAAGATTTGGAGAACACACTGAAGGCCTTGCCTCCTGCCCAGGAGCCTGA
CGAAATCCTCTATGTCAACATGGATGAGGGTGGAGGTTATCCTGAACCCCCTGGAGCTGCAGGAGGAGCT
GACCCCCCAACCCAGCCAGACCCTAAGGATTCCTGTAGCTGCCTCACTGCGGCTGAGGTCCATCCTGCTG
GACGCTATGTCCTCTGCCCTTCCACAACCCCTAGCCCCGCTCAGCCTGCTGATAGGGGCTCCCCAGCAGC
CCCAGGGCAGGAGGATGGTGCCTGA
